>Addgene plasmid #117209 | U6a-T | depositor full sequence | sequence record 243881 | U6a-T sequence 7987 bps
TATCCACAGAATCAGGGGATAACGCAGGAAAGAACATGTGAGCAAAAGGCCAGCAAAAGGCCAGGAACCG
TAAAAAGGCCGCGTTGCTGGCGTTTTTCCATAGGCTCCGCCCCCCTGACGAGCATCACAAAAATCGACGC
TCAAGTCAGAGGTGGCGAAACCCGACAGGACTATAAAGATACCAGGCGTTTCCCCCTGGAAGCTCCCTCG
TGCGCTCTCCTGTTCCGACCCTGCCGCTTACCGGATACCTGTCCGCCTTTCTCCCTTCGGGAAGCGTGGC
GCTTTCTCAATGCTCACGCTGTAGGTATCTCAGTTCGGTGTAGGTCGTTCGCTCCAAGCTGGGCTGTGTG
CACGAACCCCCCGTTCAGCCCGACCGCTGCGCCTTATCCGGTAACTATCGTCTTGAGTCCAACCCGGTAA
GACACGACTTATCGCCACTGGCAGCAGCCACTGGTAACAGGATTAGCAGAGCGAGGTATGTAGGCGGTGC
TACAGAGTTCTTGAAGTGGTGGCCTAACTACGGCTACACTAGAAGGACAGTATTTGGTATCTGCGCTCTG
CTGAAGCCAGTTACCTTCGGAAAAAGAGTTGGTAGCTCTTGATCCGGCAAACAAACCACCGCTGGTAGCG
GTGGTTTTTTTGTTTGCAAGCAGCAGATTACGCGCAGAAAAAAAGGATCTCAAGAAGATCCTTTGATCTT
TTCTACGGGGTCTGACGCTCAGTGGAACGAAAACTCACGTTAAGGGATTTTGGTCATGAGATTATCAAAA
AGGATCTTCACCTAGATCCTTTTAAATTAAAAATGAAGTTTTAAATCAATCTAAAGTATATATGAGTAAA
CTTGGTCTGACAGTTACCAATGCTTAATCAGTGAGGCACCTATCTCAGCGATCTGTCTATTTCGTTCATC
CATAGTTGCCTGACTCCCCGTCGTGTAGATAACTACGATACGGGAGGGCTTACCATCTGGCCCCAGTGCT
GCAATGATACCGCGAGACCCACGCTCACCGGCTCCAGATTTATCAGCAATAAACCAGCCAGCCGGAAGGG
CCGAGCGCAGAAGTGGTCCTGCAACTTTATCCGCCTCCATCCAGTCTATTAATTGTTGCCGGGAAGCTAG
AGTAAGTAGTTCGCCAGTTAATAGTTTGCGCAACGTTGTTGCCATTGCTACAGGCATCGTGGTGTCACGC
TCGTCGTTTGGTATGGCTTCATTCAGCTCCGGTTCCCAACGATCAAGGCGAGTTACATGATCCCCCATGT
TGTGCAAAAAAGCGGTTAGCTCCTTCGGTCCTCCGATCGTTGTCAGAAGTAAGTTGGCCGCAGTGTTATC
ACTCATGGTTATGGCAGCACTGCATAATTCTCTTACTGTCATGCCATCCGTAAGATGCTTTTCTGTGACT
GGTGAGTACTCAACCAAGTCATTCTGAGAATAGTGTATGCGGCGACCGAGTTGCTCTTGCCCGGCGTCAA
TACGGGATAATACCGCGCCACATAGCAGAACTTTAAAAGTGCTCATCATTGGAAAACGTTCTTCGGGGCG
AAAACTCTCAAGGATCTTACCGCTGTTGAGATCCAGTTCGATGTAACCCACTCGTGCACCCAACTGATCT
TCAGCATCTTTTACTTTCACCAGCGTTTCTGGGTGAGCAAAAACAGGAAGGCAAAATGCCGCAAAAAAGG
GAATAAGGGCGACACGGAAATGTTGAATACTCATACTCTTCCTTTTTCAATATTATTGAAGCATTTATCA
GGGTTATTGTCTCATGAGCGGATACATATTTGAATGTATTTAGAAAAATAAACAAATAGGGGTTCCGCGC
ACATTTCCCCGAAAAGTGCCACCTGACGTCTAAGAAACCATTATTATCATGACATTAACCTATAAAAATA
GGCGTATCACGAGGCCCTTTCGTCTCGCGCGTTTCGGTGATGACGGTGAAAACCTCTGACACATGCAGCT
CCCGGAGACGGTCACAGCTTGTCTGTAAGCGGATGCCGGGAGCAGACAAGCCCGTCAGGGCGCGTCAGCG
GGTGTTGGCGGGTGTCGGGGCTGGCTTAACTATGCGGCATCAGAGCAGATTGTACTGAGAGTGCACCATA
TGCGGTGTGAAATACCGCACAGATGCGTAAGGAGAAAATACCGCATCAGGCGCCATTCGCCATTCAGGCT
GCGCAACTGTTGGGAAGGGCGATCGGTGCGGGCCTCTTCGCTATTACGCCAGCTGGCGAAAGGGGGATGT
GCTGCAAGGCGATTAAGTTGGGTAACGCCAGGGTTTTCCCAGTCACGACGTTGTAAAACGACGGCCAGTG
CCAAGCTTTGTTTAAAATATAACAAAATTGTGATCCCACAAAATGAAGTGGGGCAAAATCAAATAATTAA
CTAGTGTCCGTAAACTTGTTGGTCTTCAACTTTTTGAGGAACACGTTGGACGGCAAATCGTGACTATAAC
ACAAGTTGATTTAATAATTTTAGCCAACACGTCGGGCTGCGTGTTTTTTGCGCTCTGTGTACACGTTGAT
TAACTGGTCGATTAAATAATTTAATTTTTGGTTCTTCTTTAAATCTGTGATGAAATTTTTTAAAATAACT
TTAAATTCTTCATTGGTAAAAAATGCCACGTTTTGCAACTTGTGAGGGTCTAATATGAGGTCAAACTCAG
TAGGAGTTTTATCCAAAAAAGAAAACATGATTACGTCTGTACACGAACGCGTATTAACGCAGAGTGCAAA
GTATAAGAGGGTTAAAAAATATATTTTACGCACCATATACGCATCGGGTTGATATCGTTAATATGGATCA
ATTTGAACAGTTGATTAACGTGTCTCTGCTCAAGTCTTTGATCAAAACGCAAATCGACGAAAATGTGTCG
GACAATATCAAGTCGATGAGCGAAAAACTAAAAAGGCTAGAATACGACAATCTCACAGACAGCGTTGAGA
TATACGGTATTCACGACAGCAGGCTGAATAATAAAAAAATTAGAAACTATTATTTAACCCTAGAAAGATA
ATCATATTGTGACGTACGTTAAAGATAATCATGCGTAAAATTGACGCATGTGTTTTATCGGTCTGTATAT
CGAGGTTTATTTATTAATTTGAATAGATATTAAGTTTTATTATATTTACACTTACATACTAATAATAAAT
TCAACAAACAATTTATTTATGTTTATTTATTTATTAAAAAAAAACAAAAACTCAAAATTTCTTCTATAAA
GTAACAAAACTTTTAAACATTCTCTCTTTTACAAAAATAAACTTATTTTGTACTTTAAAAACAGTCATGT
TGTATTATAAAATAAGTAATTAGCTTAACTTATACATAATAGAAACAAATTATACTTATTAGTCAGTCAG
AAACAACTTTGGCACATATCAATATTATGCTCTCGACAAATAACTTTTTTGCATTTTTTGCACGATGCAT
TTGCCTTTCGCCTTATTTTAGAGGGGCAGTAAGTACAGTAAGTACGTTTTTTCATTACTGGCTCTTCAGT
ACTGTCATCTGATGTACCAGGCACTTCATTTGGCAAAATATTAGAGATATTATCGCGCAAATATCTCTTC
AAAGTAGGAGCTTCTAAACGCTTACGCATAAACGATGACGTCAGGCTCATGTAAAGGTTTCTCATAAATT
TTTTGCGACTTTGAACCTTTTCTCCCTTGCTACTGACATTATGGCTGTATATAATAAAAGAATTTATGCA
GGCAATGTTTATCATTCCGTACAATAATGCCATAGGCCACCTATTCGTCTTCCTACTGCAGGTCATCACA
GAACACATTTGGTCTAGCGTGTCCACTCCGCCTTTAGTTTGATTATAATACATAACCATTTGCGGTTTAC
CGGTACTTTCGTTGATAGAAGCATCCTCATCACAAGATGATAATAAGTATACCATCTTAGCTGGCTTCGG
TTTATATGAGACGAGAGTAAGGGGTCCGTCAAAACAAAACATCGATGTTCCCACTGGCCTGGAGCGACTG
TTTTTCAGTACTTCCGGTATCTCGCGTTTGTTTGATCGCACGGTTCCCACAATGGTTAATTCGAGCTCGC
CCGGGCTTAAGAGTTCCCACAATGGTTAATTCGAGCTCGCCCGGGCTTAAGAGTTCCCACAATGGTTAAT
TCGAGCTCGCCCGGGCTTAAGAGCGCGCCGTTCCCACAATGGTTAATTCGAGCTCGCCCGGGGATCTAAT
TCAATTAGAGACTAATTCAATTAGAGCTAATTCAATTAGGATCCAAGCTTATCGATTTCGAACCCTCGAC
CGCCGGAGTATAAATAGAGGCGCTTCGTCTACGGAGCGACAATTCAATTCAAACAAGCAAAGTGAACACG
TCGCTAAGCGAAAGCTAAGCAAATAAACAAGCGCAGCTGAACAAGCTAAACAATCGGGGTACCGCTAGAG
TCGACGGTACGATCCACCGGTCGCCACCATGGTGAGCAAGGGCGAGGAGCTGTTCACCGGGGTGGTGCCC
ATCCTGGTCGAGCTGGACGGCGACGTAAACGGCCACAAGTTCAGCGTGTCCGGCGAGGGCGAGGGCGATG
CCACCTACGGCAAGCTGACCCTGAAGTTCATCTGCACCACCGGCAAGCTGCCCGTGCCCTGGCCCACCCT
CGTGACCACCCTGACCTGGGGCGTGCAGTGCTTCAGCCGCTACCCCGACCACATGAAGCAGCACGACTTC
TTCAAGTCCGCCATGCCCGAAGGCTACGTCCAGGAGCGCACCATCTTCTTCAAGGACGACGGCAACTACA
AGACCCGCGCCGAGGTGAAGTTCGAGGGCGACACCCTGGTGAACCGCATCGAGCTGAAGGGCATCGACTT
CAAGGAGGACGGCAACATCCTGGGGCACAAGCTGGAGTACAACTACATCAGCCACAACGTCTATATCACC
GCCGACAAGCAGAAGAACGGCATCAAGGCCAACTTCAAGATCCGCCACAACATCGAGGACGGCAGCGTGC
AGCTCGCCGACCACTACCAGCAGAACACCCCCATCGGCGACGGCCCCGTGCTGCTGCCCGACAACCACTA
CCTGAGCACCCAGTCCGCCCTGAGCAAAGACCCCAACGAGAAGCGCGATCACATGGTCCTGCTGGAGTTC
GTGACCGCCGCCGGGATCACTCTCGGCATGGACGAGCTGTACAAGTAAAGCGGCCGCGACTCTAGATCAT
AATCAGCCATACCACATTTGTAGAGGTTTTACTTGCTTTAAAAAACCTCCCACACCTCCCCCTGAACCTG
AAACATAAAATGAATGCAATTGTTGTTGTTAACTTGTTTATTGCAGCTTATAATGGTTACAAATAAAGCA
ATAGCATCACAAATTTCACAAATAAAGCATTTTTTTCACTGCATTCTAGTTGTGGTTTGTCCAAACTCAT
CAATGTATCTTAAAGCTTGGGCCCCACTTTCCAAAATTCATTTGGTAATTTCTACAAGAATTTTTTCAAG
AAATTTCTTAAGAATTTTTGAAAAAAAAAATGGTAATTTTTACTGAATTGATAAACGCAATTGATAGGTA
AACCATTGCTAAATATAGTCATTCACCAAACACACTGCTTTTTTCTCGTCTGAAAATTTTTTAGTTGTTT
CGCAAGTAACCCATTTTATATCCAAAAATTACTTTCTGTACATTTTTCTCGCTCTTTCTTAGCGAATGGA
TTATTGATTTCTAAGCTTGTCATTGACTTGACTACTTTTATTGAACTGATAATTCTATTAACAGAAATTA
ATAACAACAGTTTGCTTATGAAATAACATGATAGCCAAGTCAATAACAGGTCCAGTTTAGACTTTCGGGT
TTTCCATAGTAAATATACTACAAATAATATTAATGTTCCATGAAAAAAGGAGTAAGAGTCTGGTAACCCT
AGTGCACGCAAATATCTCGCGGGCATATTTGGTTGCTGAGGTATATTTATATTTGAACGCCATGAGAAAA
AGCGGAAGAAATTGGCTCATGGCCGATTTTAAGGATATTTAAAAATTGTACAATGTACATATAATAGGCC
AGGAGAAGTGGATGAACTTGTCATTCATTTTTCTGTCAATTCTCATACAAAATCTACTTTTTCTTTGACA
TAAATTCACTCTAGGTGAACCACTTCCCCTGGCCTATTAAACATCCGTTCCTTCAATGTGTTCTTTTTTT
TAAGCGTGTGTTAAAAGTTTGCTCTGCTGGTGAATTCACGCTCTACCCGTTCAGGCAGCATTCATCGAAA
AGCCCTATCTGCTCGCACACATTTACAAAATGCTGATTGCGTTGTGTGCTGAATGGGTCACTCGTCCGTC
ACTGCTTGCTGTGTACACTGTACAGTTACGCAGTCTGTGCATCGCTAGAATCATATTTACGGAAGAGTAT
TATATATACCCGATGCGTTGCTCTTCGATTGGTGCGATCTTGACCCCCGGGTCTTAGAGCTATGCTGGAA
ACAGCATAGCAAGTTAAGATAAGGCTAGTCCGTTATCAACTTGAAAAAGTGGCACCGAGTCGGTGCTTTT
TTGGCGCGCCGTCGACGATGTAGGTCACGGTCTCGAAGCCGCGGTGCGGGTGCCAGGGCGTGCCCTTGGG
CTCCCCGGGCGCGTACTCCACCTCACCCATCTGGTCCATCATGATGAACGGGTCGAGGTGGCGGTAGTTG
ATCCCGGCGAACGCGCGGCGCACCGGGAAGCCCTCGCCCTCGAAACCGCTGGGCGCGGTGGTCACGGTGA
GCACGGGACGTGCGACGGCGTCGGCGGGTGCGGATACGCGGGGCAGCGTCAGCGGGTTCTCGACGGTCAC
GGCGGGCATGTCGACGGCCGGCCGATCTCGGATCTGACAATGTTCAGTGCAGAGACTCGGCTACGCCTCG
TGGACTTTGAAGTTGACCAACAATGTTTATTCTTACCTCTAATAGTCCTCTGTGGCAAGGTCAAGATTCT
GTTAGAAGCCAATGAAGAACCTGGTTGTTCAATAACATTTTGTTCGTCTAATATTTCACTACCGCTTGAC
GTTGGCTGCACTTCATGTACCTCATCTATAAACGCTTCTTCTGTATCGCTCTGGACGTCATCTTCACTTA
CGTGATCTGATATTTCACTGTCAGAATCCTCACCAACAAGCTCGTCATCGCTTTGCAGAAGAGCAGAGAG
GATATGCTCATCGTCTAAAGAACTACCCATTTTATTATATATTAGTCACGATATCTATAACAAGAAAATA
TATATATAATAAGTTATCACGTAAGTAGAACATGAAATAACAATATAATTATCGTATGAGTTAAATCTTA
AAAGTCACGTAAAAGATAATCATGCGTCATTTTGACTCACGCGGTCGTTATAGTTCAAAATCAGTGACAC
TTACCGCATTGACAAGCACGCCTCACGGGAGCTCCAAGCGGCGACTGAGATGTCCTAAATGCACAGCGAC
GGATTCGCGCTATTTAGAAAGAGAGAGCAATATTTCAAGAATGCATGCGTCAATTTTACGCAGACTATCT
TTCTAGGGTTAAAAAAGATTTGCGCTTTACTCGACCTAAACTTTAAACACGTCATAGAATCTTCGTTTGA
CAAAAACCACATTGTGGCCAAGCTGTGTGACGCGACGCGCGCTAAAGAATGGCAAACCAAGTCGCGCGAG
CGTCGACTCTAGAGGATCCCCGGGTACCGAGCTCGAATTCGTAATCATGGTCATAGCTGTTTCCTGTGTG
AAATTGTTATCCGCTCACAATTCCACACAACATACGAGCCGGAAGCATAAAGTGTAAAGCCTGGGGTGCC
TAATGAGTGAGCTAACTCACATTAATTGCGTTGCGCTCACTGCCCGCTTTCCAGTCGGGAAACCTGTCGT
GCCAGCTGCATTAATGAATCGGCCAACGCGCGGGGAGAGGCGGTTTGCGTATTGGGCGCTCTTCCGCTTC
CTCGCTCACTGACTCGCTGCGCTCGGTCGTTCGGCTGCGGCGAGCGGTATCAGCTCACTCAAAGGCGGTA
ATACGGT
Features (pLannotate 1.2.2; 21 found; start..end, strand, type, name):
     95..683     -  rep_origin     ori: high-copy-number ColE1/pMB1/pBR322/pUC origin of replication
    854..1714    -  CDS            AmpR: β-lactamase; bla; confers resistance to ampicillin, carbenicillin, and related antibiotics
   1715..1819    -  promoter       AmpR promoter: bla
   1914..1949    +  CDS            rop (fragment): Rop protein, which maintains plasmids at low copy number; rop
   2051..2150    +  misc_feature   bom (fragment): basis of mobility region from pBR322
   2156..2310    -  CDS            lacZα (fragment): LacZα fragment of β-galactosidase; lacZ fragment
   2314..2766    -  CDS            LEF-9 (fragment): LEF9_NPVAC - Experimental evidence at protein level: Swiss-Prot protein existence level 1. Component of the viral DNA-dependent RNA polymerase which is composed of four equimolar subunits of LEF-4, LEF-8, LEF-9, and p47. Plays an essential role in late and very late gene expression. From Autographa californica nuclear polyhedrosis virus (AcMNPV).
   2793..2996    +  CDS            FP (fragment): FP25_NPVAC - Experimental evidence at protein level: Swiss-Prot protein existence level 1. From Autographa californica nuclear polyhedrosis virus (AcMNPV).
   4273..4395    +  promoter       hsp70 promoter (fragment): Drosophila melanogaster hsp70Bb promoter
   4439..5158    +  CDS            ECFP: enhanced CFP mammalian codon-optimized
   5175..5258    +  CDS            large T antigen (fragment): large T antigen from SV40 (simian virus 40)
   5281..5402    +  polyA_signal   SV40 poly(A) signal: SV40 polyadenylation signal
   6439..6506    +  misc_RNA       tracrRNA (fragment): trans-activating CRISPR RNA for the Streptococcus pyogenes CRISPR/Cas9 system
   6542..6611    +  protein_bind   attB: attB site for the φC31 integrase (Groth et al., 2000) phage φC31 integrase
   7499..7639    +  CDS            FP (fragment): FP25_NPVAC - Experimental evidence at protein level: Swiss-Prot protein existence level 1. From Autographa californica nuclear polyhedrosis virus (AcMNPV).
   7632..7670    -  misc_feature   MCS (fragment): pUC18/19 multiple cloning site
   7704..7720    -  protein_bind   lac operator: The lac repressor binds to the lac operator to inhibit transcription in E. coli. This inhibition can be relieved by adding lactose or isopropyl-β-D-thiogalactopyranoside (IPTG). lac repressor encoded by lacI
   7728..7758    -  promoter       lac promoter: promoter for the E. coli lac operon
   7773..7794    -  protein_bind   CAP binding site: CAP binding activates transcription in the presence of cAMP. E. coli catabolite activator protein
   7807..7899    -  CDS            lacI (fragment): lac repressor; lacI; The lac repressor binds to the lac operator to inhibit transcription in E. coli. This inhibition can be relieved by adding lactose or isopropyl-β-D-thiogalactopyranoside (IPTG).
   7901..7987    -  rep_origin     RSF ori (fragment): Plasmids containing the RSF 1030 origin of replication can be propagated in E. coli cells that contain additional plasmids with compatible origins.
