>Addgene plasmid #117209 | U6a-T | addgene full sequence | sequence record 249731 | Addgene NGS Result
ATGGTGAGCAAGGGCGAGGAGCTGTTCACCGGGGTGGTGCCCATCCTGGTCGAGCTGGACGGCGACGTAA
ACGGCCACAAGTTCAGCGTGTCCGGCGAGGGCGAGGGCGATGCCACCTACGGCAAGCTGACCCTGAAGTT
CATCTGCACCACCGGCAAGCTGCCCGTGCCCTGGCCCACCCTCGTGACCACCCTGACCTGGGGCGTGCAG
TGCTTCAGCCGCTACCCCGACCACATGAAGCAGCACGACTTCTTCAAGTCCGCCATGCCCGAAGGCTACG
TCCAGGAGCGCACCATCTTCTTCAAGGACGACGGCAACTACAAGACCCGCGCCGAGGTGAAGTTCGAGGG
CGACACCCTGGTGAACCGCATCGAGCTGAAGGGCATCGACTTCAAGGAGGACGGCAACATCCTGGGGCAC
AAGCTGGAGTACAACTACATCAGCCACAACGTCTATATCACCGCCGACAAGCAGAAGAACGGCATCAAGG
CCAACTTCAAGATCCGCCACAACATCGAGGACGGCAGCGTGCAGCTCGCCGACCACTACCAGCAGAACAC
CCCCATCGGCGACGGCCCCGTGCTGCTGCCCGACAACCACTACCTGAGCACCCAGTCCGCCCTGAGCAAA
GACCCCAACGAGAAGCGCGATCACATGGTCCTGCTGGAGTTCGTGACCGCCGCCGGGATCACTCTCGGCA
TGGACGAGCTGTACAAGTAAAGCGGCCGCGACTCTAGATCATAATCAGCCATACCACATTTGTAGAGGTT
TTACTTGCTTTAAAAAACCTCCCACACCTCCCCCTGAACCTGAAACATAAAATGAATGCAATTGTTGTTG
TTAACTTGTTTATTGCAGCTTATAATGGTTACAAATAAAGCAATAGCATCACAAATTTCACAAATAAAGC
ATTTTTTTCACTGCATTCTAGTTGTGGTTTGTCCAAACTCATCAATGTATCTTAAAGCTTGGGCCCCACT
TTCCAAAATTCATTTGGTAATTTCTACAAGAATTTTTTCAAGAAATTTCTTAAGAATTTTTGAAAAAAAA
AATGGTAATTTTTACTGAATTGATAAACGCAATTGATAGGTAAACCATTGCTAAATATAGTCATTCACCA
AACACACTGCTTTTTTCTCGTCTGAAAATTTTTTAGTTGTTTCGCAAGTAACCCATTTTATATCCAAAAA
TTACTTTCTGTACATTTTTCTCGCTCTTTCTTAGCGAATGGATTATTGATTTCTAAGCTTGTCATTGACT
TGACTACTTTTATTGAACTGATAATTCTATTAACAGAAATTAATAACAACAGTTTGCTTATGAAATAACA
TGATAGCCAAGTCAATAACAGGTCCAGTTTAGACTTTCGGGTTTTCCATAGTAAATATACTACAAATAAT
ATTAATGTTCCATGAAAAAAGGAGTAAGAGTCTGGTAACCCTAGTGCACGCAAATATCTCGCGGGCATAT
TTGGTTGCTGAGGTATATTTATATTTGAACGCCATGAGAAAAAGCGGAAGAAATTGGCTCATGGCCGATT
TTAAGGATATTTAAAAATTGTACAATGTACATATAATAGGCCAGGAGAAGTGGATGAACTTGTCATTCAT
TTTTCTGTCAATTCTCATACAAAATCTACTTTTTCTTTGACATAAATTCACTCTAGGTGAACCACTTCCC
CTGGCCTATTAAACATCCGTTCCTTCAATGTGTTCTTTTTTTTAAGCGTGTGTTAAAAGTTTGCTCTGCT
GGTGAATTCACGCTCTACCCGTTCAGGCAGCATTCATCGAAAAGCCCTATCTGCTCGCACACATTTACAA
AATGCTGATTGCGTTGTGTGCTGAATGGGTCACTCGTCCGTCACTGCTTGCTGTGTACACTGTACAGTTA
CGCAGTCTGTGCATCGCTAGAATCATATTTACGGAAGAGTATTATATATACCCGATGCGTTGCTCTTCGA
TTGGTGCGATCTTGACCCCCGGGTCTTAGAGCTATGCTGGAAACAGCATAGCAAGTTAAGATAAGGCTAG
TCCGTTATCAACTTGAAAAAGTGGCACCGAGTCGGTGCTTTTTTGGCGCGCCGTCGACGATGTAGGTCAC
GGTCTCGAAGCCGCGGTGCGGGTGCCAGGGCGTGCCCTTGGGCTCCCCGGGCGCGTACTCCACCTCACCC
ATCTGGTCCATCATGATGAACGGGTCGAGGTGGCGGTAGTTGATCCCGGCGAACGCGCGGCGCACCGGGA
AGCCCTCGCCCTCGAAACCGCTGGGCGCGGTGGTCACGGTGAGCACGGGACGTGCGACGGCGTCGGCGGG
TGCGGATACGCGGGGCAGCGTCAGCGGGTTCTCGACGGTCACGGCGGGCATGTCGACGGCCGGCCGATCT
CGGATCTGACAATGTTCAGTGCAGAGACTCGGCTACGCCTCGTGGACTTTGAAGTTGACCAACAATGTTT
ATTCTTACCTCTAATAGTCCTCTGTGGCAAGGTCAAGATTCTGTTAGAAGCCAATGAAGAACCTGGTTGT
TCAATAACATTTTGTTCGTCTAATATTTCACTACCGCTTGACGTTGGCTGCACTTCATGTACCTCATCTA
TAAACGCTTCTTCTGTATCGCTCTGGACGTCATCTTCACTTACGTGATCTGATATTTCACTGTCAGAATC
CTCACCAACAAGCTCGTCATCGCTTTGCAGAAGAGCAGAGAGGATATGCTCATCGTCTAAAGAACTACCC
ATTTTATTATATATTAGTCACGATATCTATAACAAGAAAATATATATATAATAAGTTATCACGTAAGTAG
AACATGAAATAACAATATAATTATCGTATGAGTTAAATCTTAAAAGTCACGTAAAAGATAATCATGCGTC
ATTTTGACTCACGCGGTCGTTATAGTTCAAAATCAGTGACACTTACCGCATTGACAAGCACGCCTCACGG
GAGCTCCAAGCGGCGACTGAGATGTCCTAAATGCACAGCGACGGATTCGCGCTATTTAGAAAGAGAGAGC
AATATTTCAAGAATGCATGCGTCAATTTTACGCAGACTATCTTTCTAGGGTTAAAAAAGATTTGCGCTTT
ACTCGACCTAAACTTTAAACACGTCATAGAATCTTCGTTTGACAAAAACCACATTGTGGCCAAGCTGTGT
GACGCGACGCGCGCTAAAGAATGGCAAACCAAGTCGCGCGAGCGTCGACTCTAGAGGATCCCCGGGTACC
GAGCTCGAATTCGTAATCATGTCATAGCTGTTTCCTGTGTGAAATTGTTATCCGCTCACAATTCCACACA
ACATACGAGCCGGAAGCATAAAGTGTAAAGCCTGGGGTGCCTAATGAGTGAGCTAACTCACATTAATTGC
GTTGCGCTCACTGCCCGCTTTCCAGTCGGGAAACCTGTCGTGCCAGCTGCATTAATGAATCGGCCAACGC
GCGGGGAGAGGCGGTTTGCGTATTGGGCGCTCTTCCGCTTCCTCGCTCACTGACTCGCTGCGCTCGGTCG
TTCGGCTGCGGCGAGCGGTATCAGCTCACTCAAAGGCGGTAATACGGTTATCCACAGAATCAGGGGATAA
CGCAGGAAAGAACATGTGAGCAAAAGGCCAGCAAAAGGCCAGGAACCGTAAAAAGGCCGCGTTGCTGGCG
TTTTTCCATAGGCTCCGCCCCCCTGACGAGCATCACAAAAATCGACGCTCAAGTCAGAGGTGGCGAAACC
CGACAGGACTATAAAGATACCAGGCGTTTCCCCCTGGAAGCTCCCTCGTGCGCTCTCCTGTTCCGACCCT
GCCGCTTACCGGATACCTGTCCGCCTTTCTCCCTTCGGGAAGCGTGGCGCTTTCTCATAGCTCACGCTGT
AGGTATCTCAGTTCGGTGTAGGTCGTTCGCTCCAAGCTGGGCTGTGTGCACGAACCCCCCGTTCAGCCCG
ACCGCTGCGCCTTATCCGGTAACTATCGTCTTGAGTCCAACCCGGTAAGACACGACTTATCGCCACTGGC
AGCAGCCACTGGTAACAGGATTAGCAGAGCGAGGTATGTAGGCGGTGCTACAGAGTTCTTGAAGTGGTGG
CCTAACTACGGCTACACTAGAAGAACAGTATTTGGTATCTGCGCTCTGCTGAAGCCAGTTACCTTCGGAA
AAAGAGTTGGTAGCTCTTGATCCGGCAAACAAACCACCGCTGGTAGCGGTGGTTTTTTTGTTTGCAAGCA
GCAGATTACGCGCAGAAAAAAAGGATCTCAAGAAGATCCTTTGATCTTTTCTACGGGGTCTGACGCTCAG
TGGAACGAAAACTCACGTTAAGGGATTTTGGTCATGAGATTATCAAAAAGGATCTTCACCTAGATCCTTT
TAAATTAAAAATGAAGTTTTAAATCAATCTAAAGTATATATGAGTAAACTTGGTCTGACAGTTACCAATG
CTTAATCAGTGAGGCACCTATCTCAGCGATCTGTCTATTTCGTTCATCCATAGTTGCCTGACTCCCCGTC
GTGTAGATAACTACGATACGGGAGGGCTTACCATCTGGCCCCAGTGCTGCAATGATACCGCGAGACCCAC
GCTCACCGGCTCCAGATTTATCAGCAATAAACCAGCCAGCCGGAAGGGCCGAGCGCAGAAGTGGTCCTGC
AACTTTATCCGCCTCCATCCAGTCTATTAATTGTTGCCGGGAAGCTAGAGTAAGTAGTTCGCCAGTTAAT
AGTTTGCGCAACGTTGTTGCCATTGCTACAGGCATCGTGGTGTCACGCTCGTCGTTTGGTATGGCTTCAT
TCAGCTCCGGTTCCCAACGATCAAGGCGAGTTACATGATCCCCCATGTTGTGCAAAAAAGCGGTTAGCTC
CTTCGGTCCTCCGATCGTTGTCAGAAGTAAGTTGGCCGCAGTGTTATCACTCATGGTTATGGCAGCACTG
CATAATTCTCTTACTGTCATGCCATCCGTAAGATGCTTTTCTGTGACTGGTGAGTACTCAACCAAGTCAT
TCTGAGAATAGTGTATGCGGCGACCGAGTTGCTCTTGCCCGGCGTCAATACGGGATAATACCGCGCCACA
TAGCAGAACTTTAAAAGTGCTCATCATTGGAAAACGTTCTTCGGGGCGAAAACTCTCAAGGATCTTACCG
CTGTTGAGATCCAGTTCGATGTAACCCACTCGTGCACCCAACTGATCTTCAGCATCTTTTACTTTCACCA
GCGTTTCTGGGTGAGCAAAAACAGGAAGGCAAAATGCCGCAAAAAAGGGAATAAGGGCGACACGGAAATG
TTGAATACTCATACTCTTCCTTTTTCAATATTATTGAAGCATTTATCAGGGTTATTGTCTCATGAGCGGA
TACATATTTGAATGTATTTAGAAAAATAAACAAATAGGGGTTCCGCGCACATTTCCCCGAAAAGTGCCAC
CTGACGTCTAAGAAACCATTATTATCATGACATTAACCTATAAAAATAGGCGTATCACGAGGCCCTTTCG
TCTCGCGCGTTTCGGTGATGACGGTGAAAACCTCTGACACATGCAGCTCCCGGAGACGGTCACAGCTTGT
CTGTAAGCGGATGCCGGGAGCAGACAAGCCCGTCAGGGCGCGTCAGCGGGTGTTGGCGGGTGTCGGGGCT
GGCTTAACTATGCGGCATCAGAGCAGATTGTACTGAGAGTGCACCATATGCGGTGTGAAATACCGCACAG
ATGCGTAAGGAGAAAATACCGCATCAGGCGCCATTCGCCATTCAGGCTGCGCAACTGTTGGGAAGGGCGA
TCGGTGCGGGCCTCTTCGCTATTACGCCAGCTGGCGAAAGGGGGATGTGCTGCAAGGCGATTAAGTTGGG
TAACGCCAGGGTTTTCCCAGTCACGACGTTGTAAAACGACGGCCAGTGCCAAGCTTTGTTTAAAAATATA
ACAAAATTGTGATCCCACAAAATGAAGTGGGGCAAAATCAAATAATTAATAGTGTCCGTAAACTTGTTGG
TCTTCAACTTTTTGAGGAACACGTTGGACGGCAAATCCGTGACTATAACACAAGTTGATTTAATAATTTT
AGCCAACACGTCGGGCTGCGTGTTTTTTGCCGACGCGTCTGTGTACACGTTGATTAACTGGTCGATTAAA
CTGTTGAAATAATTTAATTTTTGGTTCTTCTTTAAATCTGTGATGAAATTTTTTAAAATAACTTTAAATT
CTTCATTGGTAAAAAATGCCACGTTTTGCAACTTGTGAGGGTCTAATATGAGGTCAAACTCAGTAGGAGT
TTTATCCAAAAAAGAAAACATGATTACGTCTGTACACGAACGCGTATTAACGCAGAGTGCAAAGTATAAG
AGGGTTAAAAAATATATTTTACGCACCATATACGCATCGGGTTGATATCGTTAATATGGATCAATTTGAA
CAGTTGATTAACGTGTCTCTGCTCAAGTCTTTGATCAAAACGCAAATCGACGAAAATGTGTCGGACAATA
TCAAGTCGATGAGCGAAAAACTAAAAAGGCTAGAATACGACAATCTCACAGACAGCGTTGAGATATACGG
TATTCACGACAGCAGGCTGAATAATAAAAAAATTAGAAACTATTATTTAACCCTAGAAAGATAATCATAT
TGTGACGTACGTTAAAGATAATCATGCGTAAAATTGACGCATGTGTTTTATCGGTCTGTATATCGAGGTT
TATTTATTAATTTGAATAGATATTAAGTTTTATTATATTTACACTTACATACTAATAATAAATTCAACAA
ACAATTTATTTATGTTTATTTATTTATTAAAAAAAAACAAAAACTCAAAATTTCTTCTATAAAGTAACAA
AACTTTTAAACATTCTCTCTTTTACAAAAATAAACTTATTTTGTACTTTAAAAACAGTCATGTTGTATTA
TAAAATAAGTAATTAGCTTAACTTATACATAATAGAAACAAATTATACTTATTAGTCAGTCAGAAACAAC
TTTGGCACATATCAATATTATGCTCTCGACAAATAACTTTTTTGCATTTTTTGCACGATGCATTTGCCTT
TCGCCTTATTTTAGAGGGGCAGTAAGTACAGTAAGTACGTTTTTTCATTACTGGCTCTTCAGTACTGTCA
TCTGATGTACCAGGCACTTCATTTGGCAAAATATTAGAGATATTATCGCGCAAATATCTCTTCAAAGTAG
GAGCTTCTAAACGCTTACGCATAAACGATGACGTCAGGCTCATGTAAAGGTTTCTCATAAATTTTTTGCG
ACTTTGAACCTTTTCTCCCTTGCTACTGACATTATGGCTGTATATAATAAAAGAATTTATGCAGGCAATG
TTTATCATTCCGTACAATAATGCCATAGGCCACCTATTCGTCTTCCTACTGCAGGTCATCACAGAACACA
TTTGGTCTAGCGTGTCCACTCCGCCTTTAGTTTGATTATAATACATAACCATTTGCGGTTTACCGGTACT
TTCGTTGATAGAAGCATCCTCATCACAAGATGATAATAAGTATACCATCTTAGCTGGCTTCGGTTTATAT
GAGACGAGAGTAAGGGGTCCGTCAAAACAAAACATCGATGTTCCCACTGGCCTGGAGCGACTGTTTTTCA
GTACTTCCGGTATCTCGCGTTTGTTTGATCGCACGGTTCCCACAATGGTTAATTCGAGCTCGCCCGGGCT
TAAGAGTTCCCACAATGGTTAATTCGAGCTCGCCCGGGCTTAAGAGTTCCCACAATGGTTAATTCGAGCT
CGCCCGGGCTTAAGAGTTCCCACAATGGTTAATTCGAGCTCGCCCGGGGATCTAATTCAATTAGAGACTA
ATTCAATTAGAGCTAATTCAATTAGGATCCAAGCTTATCGATTTCGAACCCTCGACCGCCGGAGTATAAA
TAGAGGCGCTTCGTCTACGGAGCGACAATTCAATTCAAACAAGCAAAGTGAACACGTCGCTAAGCGAAAG
CTAAGCAAATAAACAAGCGCAGCTGAACAAGCTAAACAATCGGGGTACCGCTAGAGTCGACGGTACGATC
CACCGGTCGCCACC
Features (pLannotate 1.2.2; 20 found; start..end, strand, type, name):
      1..720     +  CDS            ECFP: enhanced CFP mammalian codon-optimized
    737..820     +  CDS            large T antigen (fragment): large T antigen from SV40 (simian virus 40)
    843..964     +  polyA_signal   SV40 poly(A) signal: SV40 polyadenylation signal
   2001..2068    +  misc_RNA       tracrRNA (fragment): trans-activating CRISPR RNA for the Streptococcus pyogenes CRISPR/Cas9 system
   2104..2173    +  protein_bind   attB: attB site for the φC31 integrase (Groth et al., 2000) phage φC31 integrase
   3061..3201    +  CDS            FP (fragment): FP25_NPVAC - Experimental evidence at protein level: Swiss-Prot protein existence level 1. From Autographa californica nuclear polyhedrosis virus (AcMNPV).
   3194..3232    -  misc_feature   MCS (fragment): pUC18/19 multiple cloning site
   3265..3281    -  protein_bind   lac operator: The lac repressor binds to the lac operator to inhibit transcription in E. coli. This inhibition can be relieved by adding lactose or isopropyl-β-D-thiogalactopyranoside (IPTG). lac repressor encoded by lacI
   3289..3319    -  promoter       lac promoter: promoter for the E. coli lac operon
   3334..3355    -  protein_bind   CAP binding site: CAP binding activates transcription in the presence of cAMP. E. coli catabolite activator protein
   3368..3460    -  CDS            lacI (fragment): lac repressor; lacI; The lac repressor binds to the lac operator to inhibit transcription in E. coli. This inhibition can be relieved by adding lactose or isopropyl-β-D-thiogalactopyranoside (IPTG).
   3643..4231    -  rep_origin     ori: high-copy-number ColE1/pMB1/pBR322/pUC origin of replication
   4402..5262    -  CDS            AmpR: β-lactamase; bla; confers resistance to ampicillin, carbenicillin, and related antibiotics
   5263..5367    -  promoter       AmpR promoter: bla
   5462..5497    +  CDS            rop (fragment): Rop protein, which maintains plasmids at low copy number; rop
   5599..5698    +  misc_feature   bom (fragment): basis of mobility region from pBR322
   5704..5858    -  CDS            lacZα (fragment): LacZα fragment of β-galactosidase; lacZ fragment
   5862..6329    -  CDS            LEF-9 (fragment): LEF9_NPVAC - Experimental evidence at protein level: Swiss-Prot protein existence level 1. Component of the viral DNA-dependent RNA polymerase which is composed of four equimolar subunits of LEF-4, LEF-8, LEF-9, and p47. Plays an essential role in late and very late gene expression. From Autographa californica nuclear polyhedrosis virus (AcMNPV).
   6356..6559    +  CDS            FP (fragment): FP25_NPVAC - Experimental evidence at protein level: Swiss-Prot protein existence level 1. From Autographa californica nuclear polyhedrosis virus (AcMNPV).
   7829..7951    +  promoter       hsp70 promoter (fragment): Drosophila melanogaster hsp70Bb promoter
