[The description below was written by a language model from this plasmid's Addgene catalogue record and pLannotate feature annotations shown in this document.]
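Description:
U6a-T is a piggyBac transposon-based plasmid for insect expression, built to deliver a guide RNA cassette into the mosquito Aedes aegypti. It is propagated in E. coli as a high-copy plasmid through a ColE1/pUC-type origin and selected with ampicillin via the β-lactamase gene. The remaining bacterial elements (lac promoter and operator, CAP site, lacZα, lacI, rop and bom fragments, a partial pUC polylinker) are backbone remnants. The short AcMNPV FP25 and LEF-9 fragments are annotated on either side of the cargo. They probably reflect baculovirus sequence that commonly flanks cloned piggyBac elements, but the transposon terminal repeats themselves are not annotated in either feature table.

The insert, assembled by Gibson cloning, is an Aedes aegypti U6 (U6a) RNA polymerase III promoter driving a guide RNA directed against the white eye-pigmentation gene. The tables do not annotate the U6 promoter, but they do detect the Streptococcus pyogenes tracrRNA-derived scaffold, so the guide is meant to work with SpCas9. Cas9 is not encoded here and must be supplied separately. Upstream lies a marker cassette in which ECFP, followed by an SV40 fragment and polyadenylation signal, is preceded by a Drosophila hsp70 promoter fragment. Any enhancer elements paired with this fragment are not stated. A φC31 attB site sits just downstream of the guide scaffold and could support integrase-mediated site-specific recombination.

The depositor sequence and the repository's sequencing result show the same feature set in the same order and differ by only a few nucleotides in length. The associated work concerns a confinable gene drive system in Aedes aegypti, consistent with using this plasmid to generate fluorescently marked transgenic lines that express gRNA.
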