Addgene plasmid #117209: U6a-T
Purpose: Expresses gRNA in Aedes aegypti
Depositing lab: Omar Akbari. Depositing organization: University of California, San Diego (UCSD). Publication: Development of a confinable gene drive system in the human disease vector Aedes aegypti. Li M, Yang T, Kandul NP, Bui M, Gamez S, Raban R, Bennett J, Sanchez C HM, Lanzaro GC, Schmidt H, Lee Y, Marshall JM, Akbari OS. Elife. 2020 Jan 21;9. pii: 51701. doi: 10.7554/eLife.51701. PubMed 31960794.
Backbone
  Vector backbone: Piggybac
  Total vector size (bp): 7987
  Vector type: Insect Expression, Synthetic Biology
Growth in bacteria
  Bacterial resistance: Ampicillin, 100 μg/mL
  Growth temperature: 37°C
  Growth strain: DH5alpha
  Copy number: High Copy
Gene/Insert
  Gene/Insert name: u6a promoter-gRNA (alt name: U6a-gRNA)
  gRNA/shRNA sequence: white
  Species: Aedes aegypti
  Promoter: U6
  Cloning method: Gibson Cloning
  Sequencing primers: 5′ GTCCAAACTCATCAATGTATCTTAAAGCTTgggccccACTTTCCAAAATTCATTTGGTA; 3′ ctgaacattgtcagatccgagatcGGCCGGCCgtcgacatgcccgccgtgaccgtcga
Terms and licenses: Academic/Nonprofit Terms; Industry Terms: Not Available to Industry
How to cite: U6a-T was a gift from Omar Akbari (Addgene plasmid # 117209 ; http://n2t.net/addgene:117209 ; RRID:Addgene_117209)
